>Addgene plasmid #210906 | pFBOH-MHL_CORO1B:1-489 | addgene full sequence | sequence record 426139 | Addgene NGS Result
CCCAGAGAACGGGCTGACCTCCCCGCTGACAGAGCCGGTGGTGGTACTGGAGGGGCACACCAAGCGAGTG
GGCATCATCGCCTGGCACCCCACGGCCCGAAACGTGCTGCTCAGTGCAGGCTGCGACAACGTGGTACTCA
TCTGGAATGTGGGCACAGCGGAGGAGCTGTACCGCCTGGACAGCCTGCACCCTGACCTCATCTACAATGT
CAGCTGGAACCACAATGGCAGCCTGTTTTGCTCAGCATGCAAGGACAAGAGCGTGCGCATCATCGACCCC
CGTCGGGGCACCCTGGTGGCAGAGCGGGAGAAGGCTCATGAGGGGGCCCGGCCCATGCGGGCCATCTTCC
TGGCAGATGGCAAGGTGTTCACCACAGGCTTCAGCCGAATGAGCGAGCGGCAGCTGGCGCTCTGGGACCC
AGAAAACCTCGAGGAACCCATGGCCCTGCAGGAACTGGACTCGAGCAACGGGGCCCTGCTGCCCTTCTAC
GACCCCGACACCAGTGTGGTCTACGTCTGCGGCAAGGGTGACTCCAGCATCCGGTACTTTGAGATCACAG
AGGAGCCTCCCTACATCCACTTCCTGAACACGTTCACCAGCAAGGAGCCGCAGCGGGGTATGGGCAGCAT
GCCCAAGCGGGGCCTGGAGGTCAGCAAGTGCGAGATCGCCCGGTTCTACAAACTGCATGAGCGCAAGTGT
GAGCCCATCGTCATGACTGTGCCAAGAAAGTCGGACCTCTTCCAGGATGATCTGTACCCCGACACAGCCG
GGCCCGAGGCAGCCCTGGAGGCTGAGGAGTGGGTGAGCGGGCGGGATGCCGACCCGATCCTCATCTCACT
GCGGGAGGCCTACGTGCCCAGCAAGCAGCGGGACCTGAAGATCAGCCGGCGCAACGTGTTGTCTGACAGC
CGGCCCGCCATGGCCCCGGGCTCCTCCCACCTAGGGGCCCCCGCCTCCACCACCACTGCTGCTGATGCCA
CCCCCAGCGGCAGCCTGGCCAGAGCCGGGGAGGCTGGGAAGCTGGAGGAGGTGATGCAGGAGCTGCGGGC
CCTGAGGGCGCTGGTCAAGGAGCAGGGCGACCGCATCTGCCGCCTGGAGGAGCAGCTGGGCCGCATGGAG
AACGGGGATGCGTGATGACGAAGCTTGTCGAGAAGTACTAGAGGATCATAATCAGCCATACCACATTTGT
AGAGGTTTTACTTGCTTTAAAAAACCTCCCACACCTCCCCCTGAACCTGAAACATAAAATGAATGCAATT
GTTGTTGTTAACTTGTTTATTGCAGCTTATAATGGTTACAAATAAAGCAATAGCATCACAAATTTCACAA
ATAAAGCATTTTTTTCACTGCATTCTAGTTGTGGTTTGTCCAAACTCATCAATGTATCTTATCATGTCTG
GATCTGATCACTGATATCGCCTAGGAGATCCGAACCAGATAAGTGAAATCTAGTTCCAAACTATTTTGTC
ATTTTTAATTTTCGTATTAGCTTACGACGCTACACCCAGTTCCCATCTATTTTGTCACTCTTCCCTAAAT
AATCCTTAAAAACTCCATTTCCACCCCTCCCAGTTCCCAACTATTTTGTCCGCCCACAGCGGGGCATTTT
TCTTCCTGTTATGTTTTTAATCAAACATCCTGCCAACTCCATGTGACAAACCGTCATCTTCGGCTACTTT
TTCTCTGTCACAGAATGAAAATTTTTCTGTCATCTCTTCGTTATTAATGTTTGTAATTGACTGAATATCA
ACGCTTATTTGCAGCCTGAATGGCGAATGGG
[124 nt withheld, positions 1782-1905]
C
[91 nt withheld, positions 1907-1997]
A
[49 nt withheld, positions 1999-2047]
CCTTTGACGTTGGAGTCCACGTTCTT
[37 nt withheld, positions 2074-2110]
ACCCTATCTCGGTCTATTCTTTTGATTTATAAGGGATTTTGCCGATTTCGGCCTATTGGTTAAAAAATGA
GCTGATTTAACAAAAATTTAACGCGAATTTTAACAAAATATTAACGCTTACAATTTAGGTGGCACTTTTC
GGGGAAATGTGCGCGGAACCCCTATTTGTTTATTTTTCTAAATACATTCAAATATGTATCCGCTCATGAG
ACAATAACCCTGATAAATGCTTCAATAATATTGAAAAAGGAAGAGTATGAGTATTCAACATTTCCGTGTC
GCCCTTATTCCCTTTTTTGCGGCATTTTGCCTTCCTGTTTTTGCTCACCCAGAAACGCTGGTGAAAGTAA
AAGATGCTGAAGATCAGTTGGGTGCACGAGTGGGTTACATCGAACTGGATCTCAACAGCGGTAAGATCCT
TGAGAGTTTTCGCCCCGAAGAACGTTTTCCAATGATGAGCACTTTTAAAGTTCTGCTATGTGGCGCGGTA
TTATCCCGTATTGACGCCGGGCAAGAGCAACTCGGTCGCCGCATACACTATTCTCAGAATGACTTGGTTG
AGTACTCACCAGTCACAGAAAAGCATCTTACGGATGGCATGACAGTAAGAGAATTATGCAGTGCTGCCAT
AACCATGAGTGATAACACTGCGGCCAACTTACTTCTGACAACGATCGGAGGACCGAAGGAGCTAACCGCT
TTTTTGCACAACATGGGGGATCATGTAACTCGCCTTGATCGTTGGGAACCGGAGCTGAATGAAGCCATAC
CAAACGACGAGCGTGACACCACGATGCCTGTAGCAATGGCAACAACGTTGCGCAAACTATTAACTGGCGA
ACTACTTACTCTAGCTTCCCGGCAACAATTAATAGACTGGATGGAGGCGGATAAAGTTGCAGGACCACTT
CTGCGCTCGGCCCTTCCGGCTGGCTGGTTTATTGCTGATAAATCTGGAGCCGGTGAGCGTGGGTCTCGCG
GTATCATTGCAGCACTGGGGCCAGATGGTAAGCCCTCCCGTATCGTAGTTATCTACACGACGGGGAGTCA
GGCAACTATGGATGAACGAAATAGACAGATCGCTGAGATAGGTGCCTCACTGATTAAGCATTGGTAACTG
TCAGACCAAGTTTACTCATATATACTTTAGATTGATTTAAAACTTCATTTTTAATTTAAAAGGATCTAGG
TGAAGATCCTTTTTGATAATCTCATGACCAAAATCCCTTAACGTGAGTTTTCGTTCCACTGAGCGTCAGA
CCCCGTAGAAAAGATCAAAGGATCTTCTTGAGATCCTTTTTTTCTGCGCGTAATCTGCTGCTTGCAAACA
AAAAAACCACCGCTACCAGCGGTGGTTTGTTTGCCGGATCAAGAGCTACCAACTCTTTTTCCGAAGGTAA
CTGGCTTCAGCAGAGCGCAGATACCAAATACTGTTCTTCTAGTGTAGCCGTAGTTAGGCCACCACTTCAA
GAACTCTGTAGCACCGCCTACATACCTCGCTCTGCTAATCCTGTTACCAGTGGCTGCTGCCAGTGGCGAT
AAGTCGTGTCTTACCGGGTTGGACTCAAGACGATAGTTACCGGATAAGGCGCAGCGGTCGGGCTGAACGG
GGGGTTCGTGCACACAGCCCAGCTTGGAGCGAACGACCTACACCGAACTGAGATACCTACAGCGTGAGCT
ATGAGAAAGCGCCACGCTTCCCGAAGGGAGAAAGGCGGACAGGTATCCGGTAAGCGGCAGGGTCGGAACA
GGAGAGCGCACGAGGGAGCTTCCAGGGGGAAACGCCTGGTATCTTTATAGTCCTGTCGGGTTTCGCCACC
TCTGACTTGAGCGTCGATTTTTGTGATGCTCGTCAGGGGGGCGGAGCCTATGGAAAAACGCCAGCAACGC
GGCCTTTTTACGGTTCCTGGCCTTTTGCTGGCCTTTTGCTCACATGTTCTTTCCTGCGTTATCCCCTGAT
TCTGTGGATAACCGTATTACCGCCTTTGAGTGAGCTGATACCGCTCGCCGCAGCCGAACGACCGAGCGCA
GCGAGTCAGTGAGCGAGGAAGCGGAAGAGCGCCTGATGCGGTATTTTCTCCTTACGCATCTGTGCGGTAT
TTCACACCGCATAGACCAGCCGCGTAACCTGGCAAAATCGGTTACGGTTGAGTAATAAATGGATGCCCTG
CGTAAGCGGGTGTGGGCGGACAATAAAGTCTTAAACTGAACAAAATAGATCTAAACTATGACAATAAAGT
CTTAAACTAGACAGAATAGTTGTAAACTGAAATCAGTCCAGTTATGCTGTGAAAAAGCATACTGGACTTT
TGTTATGGCTAAAGCAAACTCTTCATTTTCTGAAGTGCAAATTGCCCGTCGTATTAAAGAGGGGCGTGGC
CAAGGGCATGGTAAAGACTATATTCGCGGCGTTGTGACAATTTACCGAACAACTCCGCGGCCGGGAAGCC
GATCTCGGCTTGAACGAATTGTTAGGTGGCGGTACTTGGGTCGATATCAAAGTGCATCACTTCTTCCCGT
ATGCCCAACTTTGTATAGAGAGCCACTGCGGGATCGTCACCGTAATCTGCTTGCACGTAGATCACATAAG
CACCAAGCGCGTTGGCCTCATGCTTGAGCAGATTGATGAGCGCGGTGGCAATGCCCTGCCTCCGGTGCTC
GCCGGAGACTGCGAGATCATAGATATAGATCTCACTACGCGGCTGCTCAAACTTGGGCAGAACGTAAGCC
GCGAGAGCGCCAACAACCGCTTCTTGGTCGAAGGCAGCAAGCGCGATGAATGTCTTACTACGGAGCAAGT
TCCCGAGGTAATCGGAGTCCGGCTGATGTTGGGAGTAGGTGGCTACGTCTCCGAACTCACGACCGAAAAG
ATCAAGAGCAGCCCGCATGGATTTGACTTGGTCAGGGCCGAGCCTACATGTGCGAATGATGCCCATACTT
GAGCCACCTAACTTTGTTTTAGGGCGACTGCCCTGCTGCGTAACATCGTTGCTGCTCCATAACATCAAAC
ATCGACCCACGGCGTAACGCGCTTGCTGCTTGGATGCCCGAGGCATAGACTGTACAAAAAAACAGTCATA
ACAAGCCATGAAAACCGCCACTGCGCCGTTACCACCGCTGCGTTCGGTCAAGGTTCTGGACCAGTTGCGT
GAGCGCATACGCTACTTGCATTACAGTTTACGAACCGAACAGGCTTATGTCAACTGGGTTCGTGCCTTCA
TCCGTTTCCACGGTGTGCGTCACCCGGCAACCTTGGGCAGCAGCGAAGTCGAGGCATTTCTGTCCTGGCT
GGCGAACGAGCGCAAGGTTTCGGTCTCCACGCATCGTCAGGCATTGGCGGCCTTGCTGTTCTTCTACGGC
AAGGTGCTGTGCACGGATCTGCCCTGGCTTCAGGAGATCGGAAGACCTCGGCCGTCGCGGCGCTTGCCGG
TGGTGCTGACCCCGGATGAAGTGGTTCGCATCCTCGGTTTTCTGGAAGGCGAGCATCGTTTGTTCGCCCA
GGACTCTAGCTATAGTTCTAGTGGTTGGCTACGTATACTCCGGAATATTAATAGATCATGGAGATAATTA
AAATGATAACCATCTCGCAAATAAATAAGTATTTTACTGTTTTCGTAACAGTTTTGTAATAAAAAAACCT
ATAAATATTCCGGATTATTCATACCGTCCCACCATCGGGCGCGGATCTCGGTCCGAAAACCATGCATCAT
CATCATCATCACAGCAGCGGCAGAGAAAACTTGTATTTCCAGGGCATGTCCTTCCGCAAAGTGGTCCGGC
AGAGCAAATTCCGGCATGTGTTCGGGCAGCCGGTCAAGAACGACCAGTGCTATGAGGACATTCGCGTGTC
CCGTGTTACCTGGGACAGCACCTTCTGCGCCGTCAACCCCAAGTTCCTGGCGGTGATTGTGGAGGCCAGT
GGAGGGGGTGCCTTTCTGGTGCTCCCCCTAAGCAAGACGGGCCGCATTGACAAGGCCTACCCGACGGTGT
GTGGGCACACGGGACCTGTCCTGGACATCGACTGGTGTCCTCACAACGACGAAGTCATAGCCAGCGGCTC
GGAGGACTGCACGGTCATGGTGTGGCAGAT
Features (pLannotate 1.2.2; 16 found; start..end, strand, type, name):
   1164..1247    +  CDS            large T antigen (fragment): large T antigen from SV40 (simian virus 40)
   1270..1404    +  polyA_signal   SV40 poly(A) signal: SV40 polyadenylation signal
   1433..1598    -  mobile_element Tn7L: mini-Tn7 element (left end of the Tn7 transposon) Tn7
   1761..1777    +  CDS            lacZα (fragment): LacZα fragment of β-galactosidase; lacZ fragment
   1782..2236    +  rep_origin     f1 ori (sequence partly withheld): f1 bacteriophage origin of replication; arrow indicates direction of (+) strand synthesis
   2262..2366    +  promoter       AmpR promoter: bla
   2367..3227    +  CDS            AmpR: β-lactamase; bla; confers resistance to ampicillin, carbenicillin, and related antibiotics
   3398..3986    +  rep_origin     ori: high-copy-number ColE1/pMB1/pBR322/pUC origin of replication
   4172..4223    -  misc_feature   bom (fragment): basis of mobility region from pBR322
   4291..4515    -  mobile_element Tn7R: mini-Tn7 element (right end of the Tn7 transposon) Tn7
   4582..5115    -  CDS            GmR: gentamycin acetyltransferase; aacC1; confers resistance to gentamycin
   5285..5313    -  promoter       Pc promoter: intI1 (promoter lies within the coding sequence); class 1 integron promoter
   5291..5638    -  CDS            YPR2_ECOLX (fragment): Protein predicted: Swiss-Prot protein existence level 4. From Escherichia coli.
   5665..5756    +  promoter       polyhedrin promoter: polh from Autographa californica; promoter for the baculovirus polyhedrin gene
   5813..5831    +  CDS            capTEV™ (fragment): composite tag for in vivo biotinylation, TEV protease cleavage, and 6xHis tagging
   5866..1132    +  CDS            CORO1B (across the origin): COR1B_HUMAN - Experimental evidence at protein level: Swiss-Prot protein existence level 1. Regulates leading edge dynamics and cell motility in fibroblasts. May be involved in cytokinesis and signal transduction (By similarity). From Homo sapiens (Human).
