[The description below was written by a language model from this plasmid's Addgene catalogue record and pLannotate feature annotations shown in this document.]
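Description:
pFBOH-MHL_CORO1B:1-489 is a baculovirus donor (transfer) plasmid for producing full-length human coronin-1B (CORO1B, residues M1–A489, wild type) in insect cells. The backbone, pFBOH-MHL, is a modified pFastBac1. In E. coli it is maintained at high copy through a ColE1/pUC-type origin and selected with ampicillin via the β-lactamase gene. An f1 origin and a fragment of the pBR322 bom region are also annotated.

The expression cassette sits inside a mini-Tn7 element bounded by the Tn7R and Tn7L ends. Within these ends are a gentamicin acetyltransferase gene driven by the class 1 integron Pc promoter, the Autographa californica polyhedrin promoter, the tagged CORO1B open reading frame (about 1.5 kb, spanning the numbering origin of the 6.2 kb sequenced record), and an SV40 polyadenylation signal. In the Bac-to-Bac type of workflow for which pFastBac vectors are designed, Tn7 transposition moves this whole segment into a bacmid in a helper E. coli strain, with gentamicin resistance marking the transposed cassette. The resulting recombinant bacmid is then used to generate baculovirus, and the very late polyhedrin promoter drives strong expression in infected insect cells.

The protein carries an N-terminal hexahistidine tag followed by a TEV protease recognition site, allowing metal-affinity purification and subsequent tag removal. The short "capTEV" annotation corresponds to part of this leader. The insert was introduced by ligation-independent cloning at BseRI sites that were destroyed in the process, and the coding sequence derives from a Mammalian Gene Collection clone. The construct was deposited in connection with a study evaluating the ligandability of WD40 repeat-containing proteins, consistent with use for recombinant protein production for biochemical and ligand-screening work.
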