Addgene plasmid #210906: pFBOH-MHL_CORO1B:1-489
Purpose: Insect expression of full-length human CORO1B. N-terminal 6X His tag with TEV cleavage.
Depositing lab: Cheryl Arrowsmith. Depositing organization: University of Toronto. Publication: A Target Class Ligandability Evaluation of WD40 Repeat-Containing Proteins. Ackloo S, Li F, Szewczyk M, Seitova A, Loppnau P, Zeng H, Xu J, Ahmad S, Arnautova YA, Baghaie AJ, Beldar S, Bolotokova A, Centrella PA, Chau I, Clark MA, Cuozzo JW, Dehghani-Tafti S, Disch JS, Dong A, Dumas A, Feng JA, Ghiabi P, Gibson E, Gilmer J, Goldman B, Green SR, Guie MA, Guilinger JP, Harms N, Herasymenko O, Houliston S, Hutchinson A, Kearnes S, Keefe AD, Kimani SW, Kramer T, Kutera M, Kwak HA, Lento C, Li Y, Liu J, Loup J, Machado RAC, Mulhern CJ, Perveen S, Righetto GL, Riley P, Shrestha S, Sigel EA, Silva M, Sintchak MD, Slakman BL, Taylor RD, Thompson J, Torng W, Underkoffler C, von Rechenberg M, Walsh RT, Watson I, Wilson DJ, Wolf E, Yadav M, Yazdi AK, Zhang J, Zhang Y, Santhakumar V, Edwards AM, Barsyte-Lovejoy D, Schapira M, Brown PJ, Halabelian L, Arrowsmith CH. J Med Chem. 2025 Jan 23;68(2):1092-1112. doi: 10.1021/acs.jmedchem.4c02010. Epub 2024 Nov 4. PubMed 39495097.
Backbone
  Vector backbone: pFBOH-MHL
  Backbone manufacturer: pFASTBac1 Modified
  Vector type: Insect Expression
  Selectable markers: Gentamicin
Growth in bacteria
  Bacterial resistance: Ampicillin, 100 μg/mL
  Growth temperature: 37°C
  Growth strain: DH5alpha
  Copy number: High Copy
Gene/Insert
  Gene/Insert name: CORO1B:M1-A489
  Species: H. sapiens (human)
  Insert size (bp): 1467
  Mutation: wild type
  Entrez Gene: CORO1B (a.k.a. CORONIN-2)
  Promoter: Polyhedrin
  Tag / fusion protein: MHHHHHHSSGRENLYFQG (N terminal on insert)
  Cloning method: Ligation Independent Cloning
  Sequencing primers: 5′ tattccggattattcataccg; 3′ ctctacaaatgtggtatggc
Resource information
  A portion of this plasmid was derived from a plasmid made by: Mammalian Gene Collection (BC006449)
Terms and licenses: Academic/Nonprofit Terms; Industry Terms: Not Available to Industry
Depositor comments: 5' Cloning Site: BseRI (destroyed), 3' Cloning Site: BseRI (destroyed).
How to cite: pFBOH-MHL_CORO1B:1-489 was a gift from Cheryl Arrowsmith (Addgene plasmid # 210906 ; http://n2t.net/addgene:210906 ; RRID:Addgene_210906)
