>Addgene plasmid #210906 | pFBOH-MHL_CORO1B:1-489 | depositor partial sequence | sequence record 411292 | Insert sequence
ATGTCCTTCCGCAAAGTGGTCCGGCAGAGCAAATTCCGGCATGTGTTCGGGCAGCCGGTCAAGAACGACC
AGTGCTATGAGGACATTCGCGTGTCCCGTGTTACCTGGGACAGCACCTTCTGCGCCGTCAACCCCAAGTT
CCTGGCGGTGATTGTGGAGGCCAGTGGAGGGGGTGCCTTTCTGGTGCTCCCCCTAAGCAAGACGGGCCGC
ATTGACAAGGCCTACCCGACGGTGTGTGGGCACACGGGACCTGTCCTGGACATCGACTGGTGTCCTCACA
ACGACGAAGTCATAGCCAGCGGCTCGGAGGACTGCACGGTCATGGTGTGGCAGATCCCAGAGAACGGGCT
GACCTCCCCGCTGACAGAGCCGGTGGTGGTACTGGAGGGGCACACCAAGCGAGTGGGCATCATCGCCTGG
CACCCCACGGCCCGAAACGTGCTGCTCAGTGCAGGCTGCGACAACGTGGTACTCATCTGGAATGTGGGCA
CAGCGGAGGAGCTGTACCGCCTGGACAGCCTGCACCCTGACCTCATCTACAATGTCAGCTGGAACCACAA
TGGCAGCCTGTTTTGCTCAGCATGCAAGGACAAGAGCGTGCGCATCATCGACCCCCGTCGGGGCACCCTG
GTGGCAGAGCGGGAGAAGGCTCATGAGGGGGCCCGGCCCATGCGGGCCATCTTCCTGGCAGATGGCAAGG
TGTTCACCACAGGCTTCAGCCGAATGAGCGAGCGGCAGCTGGCGCTCTGGGACCCAGAAAACCTCGAGGA
ACCCATGGCCCTGCAGGAACTGGACTCGAGCAACGGGGCCCTGCTGCCCTTCTACGACCCCGACACCAGT
GTGGTCTACGTCTGCGGCAAGGGTGACTCCAGCATCCGGTACTTTGAGATCACAGAGGAGCCTCCCTACA
TCCACTTCCTGAACACGTTCACCAGCAAGGAGCCGCAGCGGGGTATGGGCAGCATGCCCAAGCGGGGCCT
GGAGGTCAGCAAGTGCGAGATCGCCCGGTTCTACAAACTGCATGAGCGCAAGTGTGAGCCCATCGTCATG
ACTGTGCCAAGAAAGTCGGACCTCTTCCAGGATGATCTGTACCCCGACACAGCCGGGCCCGAGGCAGCCC
TGGAGGCTGAGGAGTGGGTGAGCGGGCGGGATGCCGACCCGATCCTCATCTCACTGCGGGAGGCCTACGT
GCCCAGCAAGCAGCGGGACCTGAAGATCAGCCGGCGCAACGTGTTGTCTGACAGCCGGCCCGCCATGGCC
CCGGGCTCCTCCCACCTAGGGGCCCCCGCCTCCACCACCACTGCTGCTGATGCCACCCCCAGCGGCAGCC
TGGCCAGAGCCGGGGAGGCTGGGAAGCTGGAGGAGGTGATGCAGGAGCTGCGGGCCCTGAGGGCGCTGGT
CAAGGAGCAGGGCGACCGCATCTGCCGCCTGGAGGAGCAGCTGGGCCGCATGGAGAACGGGGATGCG
